Addgene plasmid #157745: Plasmid EUPp_09
Purpose: PgyrA_ada _adh2 _pMB1_ampR (for expressing two enzymes (Ada and Adh2) to allow E. coli to consume ethanol)
Depositing lab: Kang Zhou. Depositing organization: National University of Singapore. Publication: Constructing an ethanol utilization pathway in Escherichia coli to produce acetyl-CoA derived compounds. Liang H, Ma X, Ning W, Liu Y, Sinskey AJ, Stephanopoulos G, Zhou K. Metab Eng. 2020 Nov 25. pii: S1096-7176(20)30180-4. doi: 10.1016/j.ymben.2020.11.010. PubMed 33248272.
Backbone
  Vector backbone: PgyrA_pMB1_ampR
  Backbone size w/o insert (bp): 2502
  Total vector size (bp): 4952
  Vector type: Bacterial Expression
Growth in bacteria
  Bacterial resistance: Ampicillin, 100 μg/mL
  Growth temperature: 30°C
  Growth strain: DH5alpha
  Copy number: High Copy
Gene/Insert 1
  Gene/Insert name: acetaldehyde dehydrogenase (alt name: ada)
  Species: Dickeya zeae
  Insert size (bp): 1374
  Promoter: PgyrA
  Cloning method: Unknown
  Sequencing primers: 5′ ggaacactccgtgatcgaacc; 3′ Aggcaatacggaacatatcc
Gene/Insert 2
  Gene/Insert name: alcohol dehydrogenase (alt name: adh2)
  Species: S. cerevisiae (budding yeast)
  Insert size (bp): 1041
  Entrez Gene: ADH2 (a.k.a. YMR303C, ADR2)
  Promoter: PgyrA
  Cloning method: Unknown
  Sequencing primers: 5′ Gtctattccagaaactcaaaa; 3′ Atttagaagtgtcaacaacg
Terms and licenses: Academic/Nonprofit Terms; Industry Terms: Not Available to Industry
How to cite: Plasmid EUPp_09 was a gift from Kang Zhou (Addgene plasmid # 157745 ; http://n2t.net/addgene:157745 ; RRID:Addgene_157745)
