[The description below was written by a language model from this plasmid's Addgene catalogue record and pLannotate feature annotations shown in this document.]
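Description:
Plasmid EUPp_09 is a roughly 5 kb bacterial expression plasmid built to give Escherichia coli a two-enzyme ethanol utilization pathway. It is maintained through a high-copy pMB1/ColE1-type origin and selected with ampicillin via a β-lactamase gene driven by its own bla promoter. Short remnants of a pBR322 bom region and a tetracycline resistance gene point to pBR322/pET-style ancestry but are only fragments and not functional markers.

The payload is a two-gene cassette recorded as being under the PgyrA promoter. The annotation software does not label this promoter itself. It does detect a small fragment of E. coli ubiG immediately upstream of the cassette, which is plausibly native sequence carried along with the gyrA promoter region, although the record does not confirm this. A phage T7 gene 10 ribosome binding site precedes the first open reading frame, ada, an acetaldehyde dehydrogenase from Dickeya zeae. The feature tables label it as a eutE fragment, reflecting similarity to the Salmonella ethanolamine-utilization acetaldehyde dehydrogenase rather than a different insert. A short spacer separates it from Saccharomyces cerevisiae ADH2, the alcohol dehydrogenase isozyme that favours oxidation of ethanol to acetaldehyde, and both genes lie in the same orientation, consistent with a single operon. A T7 terminator closes the unit, preceded by a brief match to a T7 gene 10B-derived tag that is most likely leftover vector sequence.

Together, Adh2 converts ethanol to acetaldehyde and Ada converts acetaldehyde onward to acetyl-CoA, letting E. coli consume ethanol and channel it into acetyl-CoA-derived products. The depositor and sequencing-derived records show the same feature set and order, differing only in start coordinate and by two nucleotides in length.
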