Features (pLannotate 1.2.2; 11 found; start..end, strand, type, name):
    130..718     +  rep_origin     ori: high-copy-number ColE1/pMB1/pBR322/pUC origin of replication
    904..957     -  misc_feature   bom (fragment): basis of mobility region from pBR322
    992..1066    -  CDS            ubiG (fragment): UBIG_ECOLI - Also known as pufX, yfaB. Experimental evidence at protein level: Swiss-Prot protein existence level 1. O-methyltransferase that catalyzes the 2 O-methylation steps in the ubiquinone biosynthetic pathway. From Escherichia coli (strain K12).
   1203..1225    +  RBS            RBS: efficient ribosome binding site from bacteriophage T7 gene 10 (Olins and Rangwala, 1989)
   1299..2606    +  CDS            eutE (fragment): EUTE_SALTY - Experimental evidence at protein level: Swiss-Prot protein existence level 1. Expression of the eut operon allows this bacteria to use ethanolamine (EA) as a carbon, nitrogen and energy source. It relies on cobalamin (vitamin B12) both as a cofactor for the ethanolamine ammonia-lyase (EAL) activity and to induce the operon (PubMed:3045078). EA enhances bacterial survival in macrophages in a concentration- dependent manner, suggesting it is an important nutrient during infection (PubMed:29531136). From Salmonella typhimurium (strain LT2 / SGSC1412 / ATCC 700720).
   2642..3685    +  CDS            ADH2: ADH2_YEAST - Also known as ADR2. Experimental evidence at protein level: Swiss-Prot protein existence level 1. This isozyme preferentially catalyzes the conversion of ethanol to acetaldehyde. Acts on a variety of primary unbranched aliphatic alcohols. From Saccharomyces cerevisiae (strain ATCC 204508 / S288c) (Baker's yeast).
   3708..3757    +  CDS            SET1 (fragment): solubility-enhancement tag derived from T7 phage gene 10B
   3765..3812    +  terminator     T7 terminator: transcription terminator for bacteriophage T7 RNA polymerase
   3835..3906    -  CDS            TcR (fragment): tetracycline efflux protein; tet; confers resistance to tetracycline
   3942..4033    +  promoter       AmpR promoter: bla
   4034..4894    +  CDS            AmpR: β-lactamase; bla; confers resistance to ampicillin, carbenicillin, and related antibiotics
>Addgene plasmid #157745 | Plasmid EUPp_09 | depositor full sequence | sequence record 304537 | Plasmid EUPp_09 sequence 4952 bps
TTAAAAGGATCTAGGTGAAGATCCTTTTTGATAATCTCATGACCAAAATCCCTTAACGTCACACAACATA
GCCACGGAGTTTTCGTTCCACTGAGCGTCAGACCCCGTAGAAAAGATCAAAGGATCTTCTTGAGATCCTT
TTTTTCTGCGCGTAATCTGCTGCTTGCAAACAAAAAAACCACCGCTACCAGCGGTGGTTTGTTTGCCGGA
TCAAGAGCTACCAACTCTTTTTCCGAAGGTAACTGGCTTCAGCAGAGCGCAGATACCAAATACTGTCCTT
CTAGTGTAGCCGTAGTTAGGCCACCACTTCAAGAACTCTGTAGCACCGCCTACATACCTCGCTCTGCTAA
TCCTGTTACCAGTGGCTGCTGCCAGTGGCGATAAGTCGTGTCTTACCGGGTTGGACTCAAGACGATAGTT
ACCGGATAAGGCGCAGCGGTCGGGCTGAACGGGGGGTTCGTGCACACAGCCCAGCTTGGAGCGAACGACC
TACACCGAACTGAGATACCTACAGCGTGAGCTATGAGAAAGCGCCACGCTTCCCGAAGGGAGAAAGGCGG
ACAGGTATCCGGTAAGCGGCAGGGTCGGAACAGGAGAGCGCACGAGGGAGCTTCCAGGGGGAAACGCCTG
GTATCTTTATAGTCCTGTCGGGTTTCGCCACCTCTGACTTGAGCGTCGATTTTTGTGATGCTCGTCAGGG
GGGCGGAGCCTATGGAAAAACGCCAGCAACGCGGCCTTTTTACGGTTCCTGGCCTTTTGCTGGCCTTTTG
CTCACATGTTCTTTCCTGCGTTATCCCCTGATTCTGTGGATAACCGTATTACCGCCTTTGAGTGAGCTGA
TACCGCTCGCCGCAGCCGAACGACCGAGCGCAGCGAGTCAGTGAGCGAGGAAGCGGAAGAGCGCCTGATG
CGGTATTTTCTCCTTACGCATCTGTGCGGTATTTCACACCGCATATGCTGGATCCTAACATCATCATCAC
CATCACTAAAAGGAGGCGACGGCTTCAAATTTAGCGATCTCTTCGTGGTCTACGTTATGGTTTTCCGGCG
ATTTTTCGGCATTCATTGGCACTTCTACTCCGTAATTGGCAAGACAAACGAGTATATCAGGCATTGGATG
TGAATAAAGCGTATAGGTTTACCTCAAACTGCGCGGCTGTGTTATAATTTGCGACCTTTGAATCCGGGAT
ACTAGAAATAATTTTGTTTAACTTTAAGAAGGAGATATACATATGGAACACTCCGTGATCGAACCGACTG
TACCGATGCCCATGCCAGCGATGTTTGACGCACCGAGCGGCATTTTCGACTCGCTTGACGACGCCGTTCA
GGCCGCCGTGTACGCGCAACAACAGTTGAACAGCGTCGAGCTGCGTCAACAGGTGATTAAAGCCATTCGG
GTCGCTGGCGAGCGTTATGCCCAGGTGCTGGCGGAAATGGCCGTGGCCGAAACCGGCATGGGCCGCGTGG
TCGATAAGTACATCAAAAACGTGTCACAGGCGCGCCATACACCAGGGATCGAATGCCTGTCGGCGGAAGT
ACTGACCGGTGATAATGGGCTGACGCTGATTGAAAATGCCCCCTGGGGTGTGGTTGCGTCGGTCACCCCG
TCAACCAACCCGGCCGCAACCGTTATCAATAACGCCATCAGTATGATAGCAGCCGGTAACAGCGTGGTGT
TCGCCCCTCATCCGTCAGCGAAAAACGTATCGCTGCGTACCATCAGCCTGCTCAATAAGGCCATCGTCGC
CACCGGCGGCCCGGAGAACCTGCTGGTCAGCGTTTCCGACCCCAACATCGAAACCGCGCAACGCCTGTTT
CGCTACCCCGGTATCGGGCTGCTGGTTGTCACCGGCGGCGAAGCGGTGGTGGAAGCGGCGCGCAGACATA
CCGACAAACGGCTGATCGCCGCCGGAGCGGGTAACCCGCCAGTGGTGGTGGATGAAACGGCGGATATTCC
GAAAGCAGCCCGCGCGATTGTTAAAGGCGCCTCATTCGACAACAACATTATCTGTGCCGATGAGAAGGTG
CTGATCGTGGTGGACAGTGTGGCCGATGCCCTACTGGCAGAAATGCAACGCAATCATGCCGTGCTGCTCA
CGCCAGCACAAACCGAACAGCTGCTGCCAGCACTGCTGAGCGACATCGACGAGCAGGGTAAAGGTCGCGT
CAACCGCGACTATGTCGGCCGTGATGCCACGAAACTGGCTGAAGCCATCGGGCTTGAGGTCAACGAATAT
ACCCGCTTACTGCTGGCTGAAACCGACGCCAGCCACCCGTTTGCCGTCACCGAGCTGATGATGCCGGTAC
TACCCGTGGTGCGGGTGAAAAGCGTGGATGACGCTATTGCGCTGGCACTCAAACTGGAAAATGGCTGCCG
CCACACCGCCGCGATGCACTCCACCAATATCAGGAACTTAAATCGCATGGCTAACGCCATCAACACCAGT
ATTTTCGTCAAAAATGGCCCTTGTATCGCCGGGTTGGGGCTGGGTGGCGAAGGTTGGACATCGATGACCA
TTTCGACGCCGACCGGTGAAGGTGTCACCTCTGCTCGCACCTTTGTGCGCCTGCGACGCTGTGTGCTGGT
GGATATGTTCCGTATTGCCTAACCGTTCATTTATCACAAAAGGATTGTTCGATGTCTATTCCAGAAACTC
AAAAAGCCATTATCTTCTACGAATCCAACGGCAAGTTGGAGCATAAGGATATCCCAGTTCCAAAGCCAAA
GCCCAACGAATTGTTAATCAACGTCAAGTACTCTGGTGTCTGCCACACCGATTTGCACGCTTGGCATGGT
GACTGGCCATTGCCAACTAAGTTACCATTAGTTGGTGGTCACGAAGGTGCCGGTGTCGTTGTCGGCATGG
GTGAAAACGTTAAGGGCTGGAAGATCGGTGACTACGCCGGTATCAAATGGTTGAACGGTTCTTGTATGGC
CTGTGAATACTGTGAATTGGGTAACGAATCCAACTGTCCTCACGCTGACTTGTCTGGTTACACCCACGAC
GGTTCTTTCCAAGAATACGCTACCGCTGACGCTGTTCAAGCCGCTCACATTCCTCAAGGTACTGACTTGG
CTGAAGTCGCGCCAATCTTGTGTGCTGGTATCACCGTATACAAGGCTTTGAAGTCTGCCAACTTGAGAGC
AGGCCACTGGGCGGCCATTTCTGGTGCTGCTGGTGGTCTAGGTTCTTTGGCTGTTCAATATGCTAAGGCG
ATGGGTTACAGAGTCTTAGGTATTGATGGTGGTCCAGGAAAGGAAGAATTGTTTACCTCGCTCGGTGGTG
AAGTATTCATCGACTTCACCAAAGAGAAGGACATTGTTAGCGCAGTCGTTAAGGCTACCAACGGCGGTGC
CCACGGTATCATCAATGTTTCCGTTTCCGAAGCCGCTATCGAAGCTTCTACCAGATACTGTAGGGCGAAC
GGTACTGTTGTCTTGGTTGGTTTGCCAGCCGGTGCAAAGTGCTCCTCTGATGTCTTCAACCACGTTGTCA
AGTCTATCTCCATTGTCGGCTCTTACGTGGGGAACAGAGCTGATACCAGAGAAGCCTTAGATTTCTTTGC
CAGAGGTCTAGTCAAGTCTCCAATAAAGGTAGTTGGCTTATCCAGTTTACCAGAAATTTACGAAAAGATG
GAGAAGGGCCAAATTGCTGGTAGATACGTTGTTGACACTTCTAAATGATGGGCTGAAGGGTTTAAGGGCT
GCTAACAAAGCCCGAAAGGAAGCTGAGTTGGCTGCTGCCACCGCTGAGCAATAACTAGCATAACCCCTTG
GGGCCTCTAAACGGGTCTTGAGGGGTTTTTTGCTGAAAGGAGGAACTATATCCGGATATCCCGCAAGAGG
CCCGGCAGTACCGGCATAACCAAGCCTATGCCTACAGCATCCAGGGTGACGGTGCCTACTAAGGGCGAAT
GTACAGGTTTCTACAAACTCTTTTGTTTATTTTTCTAAATACATTCAAATATGTATCCGCTCATGAGACA
ATAACCCTGATAAATGCTTCAATAATATTGAAAAAGGAAGAGTATGAGTATTCAACATTTCCGTGTCGCC
CTTATTCCCTTTTTTGCGGCATTTTGCCTTCCTGTTTTTGCTCACCCAGAAACGCTGGTGAAAGTAAAAG
ATGCTGAAGATCAGTTGGGTGCACGAGTGGGTTACATCGAACTGGATCTCAACAGCGGTAAGATCCTTGA
GAGTTTTCGCCCCGAAGAACGTTTTCCAATGATGAGCACTTTTAAAGTTCTGCTATGTGGCGCGGTATTA
TCCCGTGTTGACGCCGGGCAAGAGCAACTCGGTCGCCGCATACACTATTCTCAGAATGACTTGGTTGAGT
ACTCACCAGTCACAGAAAAGCATCTTACGGATGGCATGACAGTAAGAGAATTATGCAGTGCTGCCATAAC
CATGAGTGATAACACTGCGGCCAACTTACTTCTGACAACGATCGGAGGACCGAAGGAGCTAACCGCTTTT
TTGCACAACATGGGGGATCATGTAACTCGCCTTGATCGTTGGGAACCGGAGCTGAATGAAGCCATACCAA
ACGACGAGCGTGACACCACGATGCCTGTAGCAATGGCAACAACGTTGCGCAAACTATTAACTGGCGAACT
ACTTACTCTAGCTTCCCGGCAACAATTAATAGACTGGATGGAGGCGGATAAAGTTGCAGGACCACTTCTG
CGCTCGGCCCTTCCGGCTGGCTGGTTTATTGCTGATAAATCTGGAGCCGGTGAGCGTGGGTCTCGCGGTA
TCATTGCAGCACTGGGGCCAGATGGTAAGCCCTCCCGTATCGTAGTTATCTACACGACGGGGAGTCAGGC
AACTATGGATGAACGAAATAGACAGATCGCTGAGATAGGTGCCTCACTGATTAAGCATTGGTAACTGTCA
GACCAAGTTTACTCATATATACTTTAGATTGATTTAAAACTTCATTTTTAAT
