Features (pLannotate 1.2.2; 11 found; start..end, strand, type, name):
      1..23      +  RBS            RBS: efficient ribosome binding site from bacteriophage T7 gene 10 (Olins and Rangwala, 1989)
     97..1404    +  CDS            eutE (fragment): EUTE_SALTY - Experimental evidence at protein level: Swiss-Prot protein existence level 1. Expression of the eut operon allows this bacteria to use ethanolamine (EA) as a carbon, nitrogen and energy source. It relies on cobalamin (vitamin B12) both as a cofactor for the ethanolamine ammonia-lyase (EAL) activity and to induce the operon (PubMed:3045078). EA enhances bacterial survival in macrophages in a concentration- dependent manner, suggesting it is an important nutrient during infection (PubMed:29531136). From Salmonella typhimurium (strain LT2 / SGSC1412 / ATCC 700720).
   1440..2483    +  CDS            ADH2: ADH2_YEAST - Also known as ADR2. Experimental evidence at protein level: Swiss-Prot protein existence level 1. This isozyme preferentially catalyzes the conversion of ethanol to acetaldehyde. Acts on a variety of primary unbranched aliphatic alcohols. From Saccharomyces cerevisiae (strain ATCC 204508 / S288c) (Baker's yeast).
   2506..2555    +  CDS            SET1 (fragment): solubility-enhancement tag derived from T7 phage gene 10B
   2563..2610    +  terminator     T7 terminator: transcription terminator for bacteriophage T7 RNA polymerase
   2633..2704    -  CDS            TcR (fragment): tetracycline efflux protein; tet; confers resistance to tetracycline
   2740..2831    +  promoter       AmpR promoter: bla
   2832..3692    +  CDS            AmpR: β-lactamase; bla; confers resistance to ampicillin, carbenicillin, and related antibiotics
   3882..4470    +  rep_origin     ori: high-copy-number ColE1/pMB1/pBR322/pUC origin of replication
   4656..4709    -  misc_feature   bom (fragment): basis of mobility region from pBR322
   4744..4818    -  CDS            ubiG (fragment): UBIG_ECOLI - Also known as pufX, yfaB. Experimental evidence at protein level: Swiss-Prot protein existence level 1. O-methyltransferase that catalyzes the 2 O-methylation steps in the ubiquinone biosynthetic pathway. From Escherichia coli (strain K12).
>Addgene plasmid #157745 | Plasmid EUPp_09 | addgene full sequence | sequence record 334102 | Addgene NGS Result
TTTGTTTAACTTTAAGAAGGAGATATACATATGGAACACTCCGTGATCGAACCGACTGTACCGATGCCCA
TGCCAGCGATGTTTGACGCACCGAGCGGCATTTTCGACTCGCTTGACGACGCCGTTCAGGCCGCCGTGTA
CGCGCAACAACAGTTGAACAGCGTCGAGCTGCGTCAACAGGTGATTAAAGCCATTCGGGTCGCTGGCGAG
CGTTATGCCCAGGTGCTGGCGGAAATGGCCGTGGCCGAAACCGGCATGGGCCGCGTGGTCGATAAGTACA
TCAAAAACGTGTCACAGGCGCGCCATACACCAGGGATCGAATGCCTGTCGGCGGAAGTACTGACCGGTGA
TAATGGGCTGACGCTGATTGAAAATGCCCCCTGGGGTGTGGTTGCGTCGGTCACCCCGTCAACCAACCCG
GCCGCAACCGTTATCAATAACGCCATCAGTATGATAGCAGCCGGTAACAGCGTGGTGTTCGCCCCTCATC
CGTCAGCGAAAAACGTATCGCTGCGTACCATCAGCCTGCTCAATAAGGCCATCGTCGCCACCGGCGGCCC
GGAGAACCTGCTGGTCAGCGTTTCCGACCCCAACATCGAAACCGCGCAACGCCTGTTTCGCTACCCCGGT
ATCGGGCTGCTGGTTGTCACCGGCGGCGAAGCGGTGGTGGAAGCGGCGCGCAGACATACCGACAAACGGC
TGATCGCCGCCGGAGCGGGTAACCCGCCAGTGGTGGTGGATGAAACGGCGGATATTCCGAAAGCAGCCCG
CGCGATTGTTAAAGGCGCCTCATTCGACAACAACATTATCTGTGCCGATGAGAAGGTGCTGATCGTGGTG
GACAGTGTGGCCGATGCCCTACTGGCAGAAATGCAACGCAATCATGCCGTGCTGCTCACGCCAGCACAAA
CCGAACAGCTGCTGCCAGCACTGCTGAGCGACATCGACGAGCAGGGTAAAGGTCGCGTCAACCGCGACTA
TGTCGGCCGTGATGCCACGAAACTGGCTGAAGCCATCGGGCTTGAGGTCAACGAATATACCCGCTTACTG
CTGGCTGAAACCGACGCCAGCCACCCGTTTGCCGTCACCGAGCTGATGATGCCGGTACTACCCGTGGTGC
GGGTGAAAAGCGTGGATGACGCTATTGCGCTGGCACTCAAACTGGAAAATGGCTGCCGCCACACCGCCGC
GATGCACTCCACCAATATCAGGAACTTAAATCGCATGGCTAACGCCATCAACACCAGTATTTTCGTCAAA
AATGGCCCTTGTATCGCCGGGTTGGGGCTGGGTGGCGAAGGTTGGACATCGATGACCATTTCGACGCCGA
CCGGTGAAGGTGTCACCTCTGCTCGCACCTTTGTGCGCCTGCGACGCTGTGTGCTGGTGGATATGTTCCG
TATTGCCTAACCGTTCATTTATCACAAAAGGATTGTTCGATGTCTATTCCAGAAACTCAAAAAGCCATTA
TCTTCTACGAATCCAACGGCAAGTTGGAGCATAAGGATATCCCAGTTCCAAAGCCAAAGCCCAACGAATT
GTTAATCAACGTCAAGTACTCTGGTGTCTGCCACACCGATTTGCACGCTTGGCATGGTGACTGGCCATTG
CCAACTAAGTTACCATTAGTTGGTGGTCACGAAGGTGCCGGTGTCGTTGTCGGCATGGGTGAAAACGTTA
AGGGCTGGAAGATCGGTGACTACGCCGGTATCAAATGGTTGAACGGTTCTTGTATGGCCTGTGAATACTG
TGAATTGGGTAACGAATCCAACTGTCCTCACGCTGACTTGTCTGGTTACACCCACGACGGTTCTTTCCAA
GAATACGCTACCGCTGACGCTGTTCAAGCCGCTCACATTCCTCAAGGTACTGACTTGGCTGAAGTCGCGC
CAATCTTGTGTGCTGGTATCACCGTATACAAGGCTTTGAAGTCTGCCAACTTGAGAGCAGGCCACTGGGC
GGCCATTTCTGGTGCTGCTGGTGGTCTAGGTTCTTTGGCTGTTCAATATGCTAAGGCGATGGGTTACAGA
GTCTTAGGTATTGATGGTGGTCCAGGAAAGGAAGAATTGTTTACCTCGCTCGGTGGTGAAGTATTCATCG
ACTTCACCAAAGAGAAGGACATTGTTAGCGCAGTCGTTAAGGCTACCAACGGCGGTGCCCACGGTATCAT
CAATGTTTCCGTTTCCGAAGCCGCTATCGAAGCTTCTACCAGATACTGTAGGGCGAACGGTACTGTTGTC
TTGGTTGGTTTGCCAGCCGGTGCAAAGTGCTCCTCTGATGTCTTCAACCACGTTGTCAAGTCTATCTCCA
TTGTCGGCTCTTACGTGGGGAACAGAGCTGATACCAGAGAAGCCTTAGATTTCTTTGCCAGAGGTCTAGT
CAAGTCTCCAATAAAGGTAGTTGGCTTATCCAGTTTACCAGAAATTTACGAAAAGATGGAGAAGGGCCAA
ATTGCTGGTAGATACGTTGTTGACACTTCTAAATGATGGGCTGAAGGGTTTAAGGGCTGCTAACAAAGCC
CGAAAGGAAGCTGAGTTGGCTGCTGCCACCGCTGAGCAATAACTAGCATAACCCCTTGGGGCCTCTAAAC
GGGTCTTGAGGGGTTTTTTGCTGAAAGGAGGAACTATATCCGGATATCCCGCAAGAGGCCCGGCAGTACC
GGCATAACCAAGCCTATGCCTACAGCATCCAGGGTGACGGTGCCTACTAAGGGCGAATGTACAGGTTTCT
ACAAACTCTTTTGTTTATTTTTCTAAATACATTCAAATATGTATCCGCTCATGAGACAATAACCCTGATA
AATGCTTCAATAATATTGAAAAAGGAAGAGTATGAGTATTCAACATTTCCGTGTCGCCCTTATTCCCTTT
TTTGCGGCATTTTGCCTTCCTGTTTTTGCTCACCCAGAAACGCTGGTGAAAGTAAAAGATGCTGAAGATC
AGTTGGGTGCACGAGTGGGTTACATCGAACTGGATCTCAACAGCGGTAAGATCCTTGAGAGTTTTCGCCC
CGAAGAACGTTTTCCAATGATGAGCACTTTTAAAGTTCTGCTATGTGGCGCGGTATTATCCCGTGTTGAC
GCCGGGCAAGAGCAACTCGGTCGCCGCATACACTATTCTCAGAATGACTTGGTTGAGTACTCACCAGTCA
CAGAAAAGCATCTTACGGATGGCATGACAGTAAGAGAATTATGCAGTGCTGCCATAACCATGAGTGATAA
CACTGCGGCCAACTTACTTCTGACAACGATCGGAGGACCGAAGGAGCTAACCGCTTTTTTGCACAACATG
GGGGATCATGTAACTCGCCTTGATCGTTGGGAACCGGAGCTGAATGAAGCCATACCAAACGACGAGCGTG
ACACCACGATGCCTGTAGCAATGGCAACAACGTTGCGCAAACTATTAACTGGCGAACTACTTACTCTAGC
TTCCCGGCAACAATTAATAGACTGGATGGAGGCGGATAAAGTTGCAGGACCACTTCTGCGCTCGGCCCTT
CCGGCTGGCTGGTTTATTGCTGATAAATCTGGAGCCGGTGAGCGTGGGTCTCGCGGTATCATTGCAGCAC
TGGGGCCAGATGGTAAGCCCTCCCGTATCGTAGTTATCTACACGACGGGGAGTCAGGCAACTATGGATGA
ACGAAATAGACAGATCGCTGAGATAGGTGCCTCACTGATTAAGCATTGGTAACTGTCAGACCAAGTTTAC
TCATATATACTTTAGATTGATTTAAAACTTCATTTTTAATTTAAAAGGATCTAGGTGAAGATCCTTTTTG
ATAATCTCATGACCAAAATCCCTTAACGTTCACACAACATAGCCACGGGAGTTTTCGTTCCACTGAGCGT
CAGACCCCGTAGAAAAGATCAAAGGATCTTCTTGAGATCCTTTTTTTCTGCGCGTAATCTGCTGCTTGCA
AACAAAAAAACCACCGCTACCAGCGGTGGTTTGTTTGCCGGATCAAGAGCTACCAACTCTTTTTCCGAAG
GTAACTGGCTTCAGCAGAGCGCAGATACCAAATACTGTCCTTCTAGTGTAGCCGTAGTTAGGCCACCACT
TCAAGAACTCTGTAGCACCGCCTACATACCTCGCTCTGCTAATCCTGTTACCAGTGGCTGCTGCCAGTGG
CGATAAGTCGTGTCTTACCGGGTTGGACTCAAGACGATAGTTACCGGATAAGGCGCAGCGGTCGGGCTGA
ACGGGGGGTTCGTGCACACAGCCCAGCTTGGAGCGAACGACCTACACCGAACTGAGATACCTACAGCGTG
AGCTATGAGAAAGCGCCACGCTTCCCGAAGGGAGAAAGGCGGACAGGTATCCGGTAAGCGGCAGGGTCGG
AACAGGAGAGCGCACGAGGGAGCTTCCAGGGGGAAACGCCTGGTATCTTTATAGTCCTGTCGGGTTTCGC
CACCTCTGACTTGAGCGTCGATTTTTGTGATGCTCGTCAGGGGGGCGGAGCCTATGGAAAAACGCCAGCA
ACGCGGCCTTTTTACGGTTCCTGGCCTTTTGCTGGCCTTTTGCTCACATGTTCTTTCCTGCGTTATCCCC
TGATTCTGTGGATAACCGTATTACCGCCTTTGAGTGAGCTGATACCGCTCGCCGCAGCCGAACGACCGAG
CGCAGCGAGTCAGTGAGCGAGGAAGCGGAAGAGCGCCTGATGCGGTATTTTCTCCTTACGCATCTGTGCG
GTATTTCACACCGCATATGCTGGATCCTAACATCATCATCACCATCACTAAAAGGAGGCGACGGCTTCAA
ATTTAGCGATCTCTTCGTGGTCTACGTTATGGTTTTCCGGCGATTTTTCGGCATTCATTGGCACTTCTAC
TCCGTAATTGGCAAGACAAACGAGTATATCAGGCATTGGATGTGAATAAAGCGTATAGGTTTACCTCAAA
CTGCGCGGCTGTGTTATAATTTGCGACCTTTGAATCCGGGATACTAGAAATAAT
